Addgene plasmid #55108: mCherry-MyosinIIC-N-18
Purpose: Localization: Cytoskeleton, Excitation: 587, Emission: 610
Depositing lab: Michael Davidson. Depositing organization: Florida State University, Tallahassee. Publication: NMII forms a contractile transcellular sarcomeric network to regulate apical cell junctions and tissue geometry. Ebrahim S, Fujita T, Millis BA, Kozin E, Ma X, Kawamoto S, Baird MA, Davidson M, Yonemura S, Hisa Y, Conti MA, Adelstein RS, Sakaguchi H, Kachar B. Curr Biol. 2013 Apr 22;23(8):731-6. doi: 10.1016/j.cub.2013.03.039. Epub 2013 Apr 4. PubMed 23562268.
Backbone
  Vector backbone: mCherry-N1
  Backbone size w/o insert (bp): 4750
  Vector type: Mammalian Expression
  Selectable markers: Neomycin (select with G418)
Growth in bacteria
  Bacterial resistance: Kanamycin, 50 μg/mL
  Growth temperature: 37°C
  Growth strain: DH5alpha
  Copy number: High Copy
Gene/Insert
  Gene/Insert name: MyosinIIC (alt name: NM_001271540)
  Species: M. musculus (mouse)
  Promoter: CMV
  Tag / fusion protein: mCherry (C terminal on backbone)
  Cloning method: Unknown
  Sequencing primers: 5′ CMV-F; 3′ SV40pA-R
Terms and licenses: Academic/Nonprofit Terms; Industry Terms: Not Available to Industry
Depositor comments: . Excitation = 587; Emission = 610
How to cite: mCherry-MyosinIIC-N-18 was a gift from Michael Davidson (Addgene plasmid # 55108 ; http://n2t.net/addgene:55108 ; RRID:Addgene_55108)
