[The description below was written by a language model from this plasmid's Addgene catalogue record.]
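Description:
mCherry-MyosinIIC-N-18 is a mammalian expression plasmid built on the mCherry-N1 backbone (about 4.75 kb without insert), designed to produce a fluorescently labelled version of mouse non-muscle myosin IIC. It is maintained in E. coli as a high-copy plasmid under kanamycin selection, and it carries a neomycin resistance marker so that transfected mammalian cells can be selected with G418. No feature table accompanies the record, so details such as the origin of replication and the promoters driving the resistance cassette are not stated. The listing of an SV40 polyA reverse sequencing primer suggests an SV40 polyadenylation signal downstream of the fusion.

The insert is the Mus musculus MyosinIIC coding sequence, placed under the control of the CMV promoter, a strong constitutive promoter in most mammalian cell types. In the N1 arrangement the gene of interest sits upstream of the fluorescent protein, so mCherry is fused to the C terminus of the myosin heavy chain. The "N-18" in the name probably refers to the length of the linker joining the two parts, but the record does not define it, and the cloning method is listed as unknown. mCherry is a monomeric red fluorescent protein, with excitation and emission maxima recorded here as 587 and 610 nm.

The construct is catalogued as a cytoskeletal localization marker. It is used for live or fixed-cell fluorescence imaging of myosin IIC distribution, and the associated publication examines non-muscle myosin II in contractile networks at apical cell junctions.
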