>Addgene plasmid #55108 | mCherry-MyosinIIC-N-18 | depositor partial sequence | sequence record 85475 | insert sequence
CAGATCCGCTAGCACCGCCACCATGGCTGCAGTGACCATGTCCGTGTCTGGGAGGAAGGTAGCCTCCAGG
CCAGGCCCGGTGCCTGAGGCAGCCCAATCGTTCCTCTACGCGCCCCGGACGCCAAATGTAGGTGGCCCTG
GAGGGCCACAGGTGGAGTGGACAGCCCGGCGCATGGTGTGGGTGCCCTCGGAACTGCATGGGTTCGAGGC
AGCAGCCCTGCGGGATGAAGGGGAGGAGGAGGCAGAAGTGGAGCTGGCGGAGAGTGGGCGCCGCCTGCGG
CTGCCCAGGGACCAGATCCAGCGCATGAACCCACCCAAGTTCAGCAAGGCAGAAGATATGGCTGAGCTCA
CCTGCCTCAACGAGGCCTCGGTCCTGCACAACCTGCGAGAACGCTACTACTCCGGGCTCATTTATACCTA
CTCTGGCCTCTTCTGTGTGGTCATTAACCCATACAAGCAGCTGCCCATCTACACGGAGGCCATTGTTGAA
ATGTACCGGGGCAAGAAGCGCCATGAGGTGCCACCTCACGTGTATGCTGTGACGGAGGGCGCGTACCGCA
GCATGCTTCAGGATCGTGAGGATCAATCCATTCTCTGCACGGGAGAGTCTGGCGCTGGGAAGACGGAGAA
CACCAAGAAGGTCATCCAGTACCTGGCCCATGTGGCATCATCTCCAAAGGGCAGGAAGGAGCCTGGTGTC
CCTGCCTCCGTCAGCACCATGTCTTATGGGGAGCTAGAGCGTCAGCTTCTTCAAGCCAACCCCATCCTAG
AGGCCTTTGGCAATGCCAAGACAGTGAAGAACGACAACTCTTCCCGATTTGGCAAATTCATCCGCATCAA
CTTTGATATTGCTGGCTACATCGTGGGAGCAAACATCGAGACCTATCTGTTGGAGAAGTCCCGGGCCATC
AGACAGGCCAAGGATGAATGCAGCTTCCATATCTTCTACCAGCTGCTAGGGGGCGCTGGGGAGCAGCTAA
AAGCTGACCTCCTTCTGGAGCCCTGTTCCCATTATCGCTTCCTGACCAATGGGCCCTCATCGTCCCCGGG
CCAGGAGCGTGAGTTATTCCAGGAGACCCTGGAGTCCCTGCGTGTGCTGGGCCTCCTCCCAGAAGAGATC
ACTGCCATGCTGCGCACTGTCTCTGCTGTCCTCCAGTTTGGCAACATTGTCCTGAAGAAAGAGCGCAATA
CGGACCAAGCCACCATGCCTGACAACACAGCTGCCCAGAAGCTTTGCCGCCTCTTGGGACTCGGAGTGAC
CGACTTCTCCAGAGCCCTTCTCACACCCCGCATCAAAGTGGGCCGAGATTATGTTCAGAAAGCACAAACC
AAGGAGCAGGCTGACTTTGCGCTGGAGGCTCTGGCCAAAGCTACCTATGAGCGCCTGTTCCGCTGGCTGG
TTCTGCGGCTCAACCGTGCCCTGGACAGAAGCCCGCGGCAGGGTGCCTCCTTCCTGGGCATCCTGGACAT
CGCGGGCTTTGAGATCTTCCAGCTGAACTCCTTCGAGCAGCTGTGCATCAACTACACCAACGAGAAGCTA
CAGCAGCTATTCAACCACACCATGTTCGTGCTGGAGCAGGAGGAGTACCAGCGAGAGGGCATCCCCTGGA
CCTTCCTAGACTTCGGGTTGGACCTGCAACCTTGCATCGACCTCATTGAGCGTCCGGCCAACCCTCCAGG
TCTCCTGGCCCTGCTGGACGAGGAGTGCTGGTTCCCCAAGGCCACGGACAAGTCTTTTGTGGAGAAGGTC
GCCCAGGAGCAGGGCAGCCACCCCAAATTCCAGCGCCCCAGGAACCTGCGAGATCAGGCCGACTTCAGCG
TCCTGCACTACGCCGGCAAGGTTGACTACAAAGCCAGTGAGTGGCTGATGAAGAACATGGACCCACTGAA
TGACAATGTGGCCGCCTTGCTTCACCAGAGCACGGATCGTCTCACAGCTGAGATCTGGAAGGATGTGGAG
GGCATCGTGGGGCTGGAGCAAGTAAGCAGCCTTGGAGATGGCCCACCGGGAGGCCGCCCCCGCCGTGGAA
TGTTTCGGACTGTGGGGCAGCTCTACAAAGAATCCCTGAGCCGCCTCATGGCCACGCTCAGCAACACCAA
CCCTAGTTTTGTCCGCTGCATCGTTCCCAATCATGAGAAGAGGGCTGGAAAGCTGGAGCCGCGCCTGGTG
CTGGACCAACTCCGTTGTAACGGGGTCCTCGAGGGTATACGCATCTGTCGCCAAGGCTTCCCCAACCGCA
TCCTCTTCCAGGAGTTCCGACAGCGCTATGAAATCCTCACCCCGAACGCTATTCCCAAGGGCTTCATGGA
CGGCAAACAGGCCTGTGAGAAGATGATCCAGGCCCTGGAGCTAGACCCCAACCTGTACCGTGTTGGCCAA
AGCAAGATCTTCTTCCGGGCAGGGGTCCTGGCCCAGCTGGAGGAGGAGCGGGACCTGAAAGTCACCGACA
TCATAGTGTCTTTCCAGGCAGCGGCACGGGGCTACCTGGCCCGTAGGGCTTTCCAGAGACGGCAGCAGCA
GCAGAGTGCTCTGAGGGTGATGCAGAGAAACTGTGCTGCCTACCTCAAGCTCAGGAACTGGCAGTGGTGG
AGGCTGTTCATCAAGGTGAAGCCCCTGCTGCAGGTGACACGGCAGGATGAGGTGCTGCAGGCGCGCGCCC
AGGAGCTGCAGAAAGTTCAGGAGCTGCAGCAGCAGAGCGCTCGTGAAGTGGGGGAACTGCAGGGTCGAGT
GGCACAGCTAGAGGAGGAGCGCACGCGCCTGGCTGAGCAGCTTCGAGCAGAAGCCGAGCTCTGCTCTGAG
GCCGAGGAGACGCGGGCGCGACTGGCTGCCCGGAAGCAGGAGCTGGAGCTGGTGGTGACAGAGCTGGAGG
CACGAGTGGGCGAGGAAGAAGAGTGCAGCCGGCAGCTGCAGAGTGAGAAGAAGAGGCTGCAGCAGCATAT
CCAGGAGCTAGAGAGCCACCTGGAAGCTGAGGAGGGTGCCCGGCAGAAGCTACAGCTGGAGAAGGTGACC
ACAGAGGCCAAGATGAAGAAATTTGAGGAGGACCTGCTGCTCCTGGAGGACCAGAATTCCAAGCTGAGCA
AGGAGCGGAGGCTGCTGGAGGAGCGGCTGGCTGAGTTCTCCTCACAGGCAGCAGAAGAGGAAGAGAAAGT
CAAAAGTCTCAACAAGCTGAGGCTCAAATATGAAGCCACAATCTCAGACATGGAAGACCGGCTGAAGAAG
GAGGAGAAGGGACGCCAGGAACTAGAGAAGCTGAAGCGACGGCTGGACGGGGAGAGCTCAGAGCTTCAGG
AGCAGATGGTGGAGCAGAAGCAGAGGGCAGAGGAACTGCTCGCACAGCTGGGCCGCAAGGAGGATGAGCT
GCAGGCCGCCCTGCTCAGGGCAGAGGAAGAGGGTGGTGCCCGTGCCCAGTTGCTCAAGTCCCTGCGAGAG
GCACAGGCTGGCCTTGCTGAGGCTCAGGAGGACCTGGAAGCTGAGCGGGTAGCCAGGGCCAAGGCGGAGA
AGCAGCGCCGGGACCTGGGCGAGGAGTTGGAGGCCCTACGTGGGGAGCTCGAGGACACTCTGGATTCCAC
CAACGCCCAGCAGGAGCTGCGGTCCAAGAGGGAGCAGGAGGTGACAGAGCTGAAGAAAGCATTGGAAGAG
GAGTCCCGTGCCCATGAGGTGTCCATGCAGGAGCTGAGACAGAGGCATAGCCAGGCACTGGTGGAGATGG
CCGAGCAGTTGGAGCAAGCCCGGAGGGGCAAAGGTGTGTGGGAGAAGACTCGGCTATCCCTGGAGGCTGA
GGTGTCCGAGCTGAAGGCCGAGCTGAGCAGCCTGCAGACCTCGAGACAGGAGGGTGAGCAGAAGAGGCGC
CGCCTGGAGTCCCAGCTACAGGAGGTCCAGGGCCGATCCAGTGATTCGGAGCGGGCTCGGTCTGAGGCTG
CTGAGAAGCTGCAGAGAGCCCAGGCGGAACTTGAGAGCGTGTCCACAGCCCTGAGTGAGGCGGAGTCCAA
AGCCATCAGGCTGGGCAAGGAGCTGAGCAGTGCAGAGTCCCAGCTGCATGACACCCAGGAACTGCTTCAG
GAGGAGACCAGGGCAAAGCTGGCCTTGGGGTCCCGTGTGCGTGCCCTAGAGGCCGAGGCGGCGGGGCTTC
GGGAGCAGATGGAAGAGGAGGTGGTTGCCAGGGAACGGGCTGGCCGGGAGCTGCAGAGCACGCAGGCCCA
GCTCTCTGAATGGCGGCGCCGCCAGGAAGAAGAGGCTGCGGTGCTGGAGGCTGGGGAGGAGGCTCGGCGC
CGTGCAGCCCGGGAGGCAGAGACCCTGACCCAGCGCCTGGCAGAAAAGACTGAGGCTGTAGAACGACTGG
AGCGAGCCCGGCGCCGACTGCAGCAGGAGTTGGACGATGCCACTGTGGATCTGGGGCAGCAGAAGCAGCT
CCTGAGCACACTGGAGAAGAAGCAGCGGAAATTTGACCAGCTCCTGGCAGAGGAGAAGGCTGCAGTTCTA
CGGGCTGTGGAAGACCGTGAACGGATAGAGGCCGAAGGCCGGGAGCGAGAGGCCCGGGCCCTGTCGCTGA
CCCGGGCCCTGGAAGAGGAGCAGGAGGCCCGGGAGGAGCTGGAGAGGCAGAACCGTGCTCTGAGGGCTGA
GCTGGAAGCACTGCTGAGCAGCAAGGATGACGTGGGCAAGAACGTGCACGAGCTGGAGCGAGCCCGTAAG
GCGGCTGAACAGGCAGCCAGTGACCTGCGGACACAGGTGACAGAATTGGAGGATGAGCTGACAGCCGCAG
AGGATGCCAAGCTGCGCCTGGAGGTGACTGTGCAGGCTCTGAAGGCTCAACATGAACGCGACCTGCAGGG
CCGCGATGATGCCGGTGAGGAGAGGCGGAGGCAGCTGGCCAAGCAGCTAAGAGACGCAGAGGTAGAGCGC
GATGAGGAACGGAAGCAGAGGGCACTGGCTATGGCTGCCCGCAAGAAGCTGGAGCTGGAACTGGAGGAGT
TGAAGGCGCAGACATCTGCTGCTGGGCAGGGCAAGGAAGAGGCAGTGAAGCAGCTGAAGAAGATGCAGGT
CCAGATGAAGGAGCTGTGGCGGGAGGTAGAGGAGACGCGTAGCTCCCGCGACGAGATGTTTACCCTGAGC
AGGGAAAATGAGAAGAAGCTCAAGGGGCTGGAAGCTGAGGTGCTGCGTCTGCAAGAGGAACTTGCTGCCT
CAGACCGAGCCCGGAGGCAGGCCCAGCAAGACAGAGACGAGATGGCAGAGGAGGTGGCCAGTGGCAATCT
TAGCAAGGCAGCCACCCTGGAGGAAAAACGGCAGCTGGAGGGGCGACTGAGCCAGTTGGAAGAGGAGCTG
GAGGAAGAACAGAACAACTCGGAGCTGCTCAAGGACCATTACCGAAAGCTAGTGCTACAGGTCGAGTCCC
TCACCACAGAACTGTCTGCCGAACGAAGTTTCTCAGCCAAGGCCGAGAGTGGACGGCAGCAGCTGGAGCG
GCAGATCCAGGAACTGCGGGCCCGCTTGGGTGAAGAGGATGCTGGAGCCCGAGCCAGGCAGAAAATGCTG
ATCGCTGCTCTGGAGTCTAAACTGGCCCAGGCAGAGGAGCAGCTGGAGCAGGAGAGCAGGGAGCGCATCC
TCTCTGGCAAGCTGGTACGCAGAGCTGAGAAGCGGCTGAAGGAGGTAGTTCTTCAGGTGGATGAAGAGCG
CAGGGTGGCTGACCAGGTCCGGGACCAGCTGGAGAAAAGCAACCTCCGGCTGAAGCAGCTCAAGAGGCAG
CTGGAGGAGGCAGAGGAGGAGGCATCTCGGGCACAGGCTGGTCGGAGGCGGCTGCAGCGGGAGCTGGAGG
ACGTCACTGAGTCTGCAGAATCCATGAACCGGGAGGTGACCACGCTGAGGAACAGGCTCCGGCGTGGCCC
ACTTACATTCACCACACGGACTGTGCGCCAGGTGTTCCGGCTGGAAGAGGGCGTGGCTTCTGACGAGGAA
GAGGCTGAAGGAGCTGAACCTGGCTCTGCACCAGGCCAGGAGCCGGAGGCTCCGCCCCCTGCCACACCCC
AAAGCAGCGGTGGAGCAAGCGCAGCCAGTGGTAGCGCGGATCCACCGGTCGCCACCATGGTGAGCAAGGG
CGAGGAGGATAACATGGCCATCATCAAGGAGTTCATGCGCTTCAAGGTGCACATGGAGGGCTCCGTGAAC
GGCCACGAGTTCGAGATCGAGGGCGAGGGCGAGGGCCGCCCCTACGAGGGCACCCAGACCGCCAAGCTGA
AGGTGACCAAGGGTGGCCCCCTGCCCTTCGCCTGGGACATCCTGTCCCCTCAGTTCATGTACGGCTCCAA
GGCCTACGTGAAGCACCCCGCCGACATCCCCGACTACTTGAAGCTGTCCTTCCCCGAGGGCTTCAAGTGG
GAGCGCGTGATGAACTTCGAGGACGGCGGCGTGGTGACCGTGACCCAGGACTCCTCCCTGCAGGACGGCG
AGTTCATCTACAAGGTGAAGCTGCGCGGCACCAACTTCCCCTCCGACGGCCCCGTAATGCAGAAGAAGAC
CATGGGCTGGGAGGCCTCCTCCGAGCGGATGTACCCCGAGGACGGCGCCCTGAAGGGCGAGATCAAGCAG
AGGCTGAAGCTGAAGGACGGCGGCCACTACGACGCTGAGGTCAAGACCACCTACAAGGCCAAGAAGCCCG
TGCAGCTGCCCGGCGCCTACAACGTCAACATCAAGTTGGACATCACCTCCCACAACGAGGACTACACCAT
CGTGGAACAGTACGAACGCGCCGAGGGCCGCCACTCCACCGGCGGCATGGACGAGCTGTACAAGTAAAGC
GGCCGCGACTCTAGATCATAATCA
