>Addgene plasmid #55108 | mCherry-MyosinIIC-N-18 | addgene partial sequence | sequence record 152962 | CMV-F 5'-CGCAAATGGGCGGTAGGCGTG-3'
CTGGTTTAGTGACCGTCAGATCCGCTAGCACCGCCACCATGGCTGCAGTGACCATGTCCGTGTCTGGGAG
GAAGGTAGCCTCCAGGCCAGGCCCGGTGCCTGAGGCAGCCCAATCGTTCCTCTACGCGCCCCGGACGCCA
AATGTAGGTGGCCCTGGAGGGCCACAGGTGGAGTGGACAGCCCGGCGCATGGTGTGGGTGCCCTCGGAAC
TGCATGGGTTCGAGGCAGCAGCCCTGCGGGATGAAGGGGAGGAGGAGGCAGAAGTGGAGCTGGCGGAGAG
TGGGCGCCGCCTGCGGCTGCCCAGGGACCAGATCCAGCGCATGAACCCACCCAAGTTCAGCAAGGCAGAA
GATATGGCTGAGCTCACCTGCCTCAACGAGGCCTCGGTCCTGCACAACCTGCGAGAACGCTACTACTCCG
GGCTCATTTATACCTACTCTGGCCTCTTCTGTGTGGTCATTAACCCATACAAGCAGCTGCCCATCTACAC
GGAGGCCATTGTTGAAATGTACCGGGGCAAGAAGCGCCATGAGGTGCCACCTCACGTGTATGCTGTGACG
GAGGGCGCGTACCGCAGCATGCTTCAGGATCGTGAGGATCAATCCATTCTCTGCACGGGAGAGTCTGGCG
CTGGGAAGACGGAGAACACCAAGAAGGTCATCCAGTACCTGGCCCATGTGGCATCATCTCCAAAGGGCAG
GAAGGAGCCTGGTGTCCCTGCCTCCGTCAGCACCATGTCTTATGGGGAGCTAGAGCGTCAGCTTCTTCAA
GCCAACCCCATCCTAGAGGCCTTTGGCAATGCCAAGACAG
