>Addgene plasmid #55108 | mCherry-MyosinIIC-N-18 | addgene partial sequence | sequence record 154553 | SV40pA-R 5'-GAAATTTGTGATGCTATTGC-3'
AGCTGCATAACAAGTTAACAACAACAATTGCATTCATTTTATGTTTCAGGTTCAGGGGGAGGTGTGGGAG
GTTTTTTAAAGCAAGTAAAACCTCTACAAATGTGGTATGGCTGATTATGATCTAGAGTCGCGGCCGCTTT
ACTTGTACAGCTCGTCCATGCCGCCGGTGGAGTGGCGGCCCTCGGCGCGTTCGTACTGTTCCACGATGGT
GTAGTCCTCGTTGTGGGAGGTGATGTCCAACTTGATGTTGACGTTGTAGGCGCCGGGCAGCTGCACGGGC
TTCTTGGCCTTGTAGGTGGTCTTGACCTCAGCGTCGTAGTGGCCGCCGTCCTTCAGCTTCAGCCTCTGCT
TGATCTCGCCCTTCAGGGCGCCGTCCTCGGGGTACATCCGCTCGGAGGAGGCCTCCCAGCCCATGGTCTT
CTTCTGCATTACGGGGCCGTCGGAGGGGAAGTTGGTGCCGCGCAGCTTCACCTTGTAGATGAACTCGCCG
TCCTGCAGGGAGGAGTCCTGGGTCACGGTCACCACGCCGCCGTCCTCGAAGTTCATCACGCGCTCCCACT
TGAAGCCCTCGGGGAAGGACAGCTTCAAGTAGTCGGGGATGTCGGCGGGGTGCTTCACGTAGGCCTTGGA
GCCGTACATGAACTGAGGGGACAGGATGTCCCAGGCGAAGGGCAGGGGGCCACCCTTGGTCACCTTCAGC
TTGGCGGTCTGGGTGCCCTCGTAGGGGCGGCCCTCGCCCTCGCCCTCGATCTCGAACTCGTGGCCGTTCA
CGGAGCCCTCCATGTGCACCTTGAAGCGCATGAACTCCTTGATGATGGCCATGTTATCCTCCTCGCCCTT
GCTCACCATGGTGGCGACCGGTGGATCCGCGCTACC
